Addgene plasmid #145385: pGBW-m4046507
Purpose: Yeast Expression plasmid for SARS-CoV-2 ORF10 protein
Depositing lab: Ginkgo Bioworks & Benjie Chen. Depositing organization: Ginkgo Bioworks.
Backbone
  Vector backbone: AmpR; 2u URA3
  Backbone size w/o insert (bp): 4078
  Vector type: Yeast Expression
  Selectable markers: URA3
Growth in bacteria
  Bacterial resistance: Ampicillin, 100 μg/mL
  Growth temperature: 37°C
  Growth strain: DH5alpha
  Copy number: High Copy
Gene/Insert
  Gene/Insert name: SARS-CoV-2 ORF10 protein
  Species: S. cerevisiae (budding yeast); Severe acute respiratory syndrome coronavirus 2
  Insert size (bp): 110
  Mutation: Saccharomyces cerevisiae recode 1
  Entrez Gene: ORF10 (a.k.a. GU280_gp11)
  Promoter: pTEF1
  Tag / fusion protein: Cleavable thrombin;6xHIS (C terminal on backbone)
  Cloning method: Unknown
Resource information
  A portion of this plasmid was derived from a plasmid made by: GinkgoBioworks
Depositor comments: NCBI Reference Sequence: YP_009725255.1. Created by gene synthesis with Not1 site.
How to cite: pGBW-m4046507 was a gift from Ginkgo Bioworks & Benjie Chen (Addgene plasmid # 145385 ; http://n2t.net/addgene:145385 ; RRID:Addgene_145385)
