[The description below was written by a language model from this plasmid's Addgene catalogue record and pLannotate feature annotations shown in this document.]
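Description:
pGBW-m4046507 is an episomal yeast expression plasmid built to produce the SARS-CoV-2 ORF10 protein in Saccharomyces cerevisiae. It is an E. coli–yeast shuttle vector. In bacteria it replicates from a ColE1/pUC-type origin, listed as high copy, and is selected with ampicillin through a β-lactamase gene that the annotation places downstream of a cat promoter. In yeast it is maintained by the 2μ origin, which supports multicopy episomal replication, and is selected by URA3 complementation of uracil auxotrophy. URA3 can also be counterselected with 5-FOA. The bacterial modules are flanked by short transcription terminators (T3Te, T7Te, tonB) that insulate them from neighbouring units. The feature table also calls a rop coding sequence next to AmpR, which sits oddly with the stated high copy number, and the record does not resolve this.

The expression cassette consists of the constitutive S. cerevisiae TEF1 promoter (EF-1α), followed by the insert and a CYC1 terminator fragment. The ORF10 coding sequence itself was not annotated in the feature table, but it presumably lies in the gap between promoter and terminator. According to the catalogue entry, it is a very short synthetic gene of roughly 110 bp, recoded for S. cerevisiae codon usage from the viral reference protein and made by gene synthesis with a NotI site. The backbone supplies a C-terminal thrombin cleavage site and 6xHis tag, allowing affinity purification or detection of the protein and subsequent removal of the tag. The plasmid is suited to constitutive expression of tagged ORF10 in ura3 yeast strains, for example for protein production or functional studies.
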