Features (pLannotate 1.2.2; 12 found; start..end, strand, type, name):
     10..417     +  promoter       TEF1 promoter: S. cerevisiae TEF1; promoter for EF-1α
    609..781     +  terminator     CYC1 terminator (fragment): S. cerevisiae CYC1; transcription terminator for CYC1
    817..993     +  promoter       URA3 promoter (fragment): S. cerevisiae URA3
    994..1797    +  CDS            URA3: orotidine-5'-phosphate decarboxylase, required for uracil biosynthesis; S. cerevisiae URA3; yeast auxotrophic marker, counterselectable with 5-fluoroorotic acid (5-FOA)
   1880..2862    -  rep_origin     2μ ori: yeast 2μ plasmid origin of replication
   2940..2969    +  terminator     T3Te terminator: phage T3 early transcription terminator
   2991..3578    +  rep_origin     ori: high-copy-number ColE1/pMB1/pBR322/pUC origin of replication
   3590..3617    -  terminator     T7Te terminator: phage T7 early transcription terminator
   3641..3832    -  CDS            rop: Rop protein, which maintains plasmids at low copy number; rop
   3833..4693    -  CDS            AmpR: β-lactamase; bla; confers resistance to ampicillin, carbenicillin, and related antibiotics
   4694..4796    -  promoter       cat promoter: promoter of the E. coli cat gene encoding chloramphenicol acetyltransferase
   4797..4828    -  terminator     tonB terminator: bidirectional E. coli tonB-P14 transcription terminator
>Addgene plasmid #145385 | pGBW-m4046507 | depositor full sequence | sequence record 287562 | Full Sequence
GCGGCCGCCCCACACACCATAGCTTCAAAATGTTTCTACTCCTTTTTTACTCTTCCAGATTTTCTCGGAC
TCCGCGCATCGCCGTACCACTTCAAAACACCCAAGCACAGCATACTAAATTTCCCCTCTTTCTTCCTCTA
GGGTGTCGTTAATTACCCGTACTAAAGGTTTGGAAAAGAAAAAAGAGACCGCCTCGTTTCTTTTTCTTCG
TCGAAAAAGGCAATAAAAATTTTTATCACGTTTCTTTTTCTTGAAAATTTTTTTTTTTGATTTTTTTCTC
TTTCGATGACCTCCCATTGATATTTAAGTTAATAAACGGTCTTCAATTTCTCAAGTTTCAGTTTCATTTT
TCTTGTTCTATTACAACTTTTTTTACTTCTTGCTCATTAGAAAGAAAGCATAGCAATCTAATCTAAGTTT
TAATTACAAAATGGGTTACATAAATGTCTTTGCATTCCCTTTCACCATCTATAGTCTTCTATTATGCAGA
ATGAACTCCCGAAACTACATTGCCCAGGTTGACGTAGTTAACTTTAATTTGACTCTCGTGCCGAGAGGTT
CTCACCATCATCACCATCATTAAACAGGCCCCTTTTCCTTTGTCGATATCATGTAATTAGTTATGTCACG
CTTACATTCACGCCCTCCTCCCACATCCGCTCTAACCGAAAAGGAAGGAGTTAGACAACCTGAAGTCTAG
GTCCCTATTTATTTTTTTTAATAGTTATGTTAGTATTAAGAACGTTATTTATATTTCAAATTTTTCTTTT
TTTTCTGTACAAAGCGGCCGCCGAACCACTAGTGCACTGCAGTACACGGTTTCCTTGAAATTTTTTTGAT
TCGGTAATCTCCGAACAGAAGGAAGAACGAAGGAAGGAGCACAGACTTAGATTGGTATATATACGCATAT
GTAGTGTTGAAGAAACATGAAATTGCCCAGTATTCTTAACCCAACTGCACAGAACAAAAACGTGCAGGAA
ACGAAGATAAATCATGTCGAAAGCTACATATAAGGAACGTGCTGCTACTCATCCTAGTCCTGTTGCTGCC
AAGCTATTTAATATCATGCACGAAAAGCAAACAAACTTGTGTGCTTCATTGGATGTTCGTACCACCAAGG
AATTACTGGAGTTAGTTGAAGCATTAGGTCCCAAAATTTGTTTACTAAAAACACATGTGGATATCTTGAC
TGATTTTTCCATGGAGGGCACAGTTAAGCCGCTAAAGGCATTATCCGCCAAGTACAATTTTTTACTCTTC
GAGGACAGAAAATTTGCTGACATTGGTAATACAGTCAAATTGCAGTACTCTGCGGGTGTATACAGAATAG
CAGAATGGGCAGACATTACGAATGCACACGGTGTGGTGGGCCCAGGTATTGTTAGCGGTTTGAAGCAGGC
GGCAGAAGAAGTAACAAAGGAACCTAGAGGCCTTTTGATGTTAGCAGAATTGTCATGCAAGGGCTCCCTA
TCTACTGGAGAATATACTAAGGGTACTGTTGACATTGCGAAGAGCGACAAAGATTTTGTTATCGGCTTTA
TTGCTCAAAGAGACATGGGTGGAAGAGATGAAGGTTACGATTGGTTGATTATGACACCCGGTGTGGGTTT
AGATGACAAGGGAGATGCATTGGGTCAACAGTATAGAACCGTGGATGATGTGGTTTCTACAGGATCTGAC
ATTATTATTGTTGGAAGAGGACTATTTGCAAAGGGAAGGGATGCTAAGGTAGAGGGTGAACGTTACAGAA
AAGCAGGCTGGGAAGCATATTTGAGAAGATGCGGCCAGCAAAACTAAAAAACTGTATTATAAGTAAATGC
ATGTATACTAAACTCACAAATTAGAGCTTCAATTTAATTATATCAGTTATTACCCGAGTAACGAAGCATC
TGTGCTTCATTTTGTAGAACAAAAATGCAACGCGAGAGCGCTAATTTTTCAAACAAAGAATCTGAGCTGC
ATTTTTACAGAACAGAAATGCAACGCGAAAGCGCTATTTTACCAACGAAGAATCTGTGCTTCATTTTTGT
AAAACAAAAATGCAACGCGAGAGCGCTAATTTTTCAAACAAAGAATCTGAGCTGCATTTTTACAGAACAG
AAATGCAACGCGAGAGCGCTATTTTACCAACAAAGAATCTATACTTCTTTTTTGTTCTACAAAAATGCAT
CCCGAGAGCGCTATTTTTCTAACAAAGCATCTTAGATTACTTTTTTTCTCCTTTGTGCGCTCTATAATGC
AGTCTCTTGATAACTTTTTGCACTGTAGGTCCGTTAAGGTTAGAAGAAGGCTACTTTGGTGTCTATTTTC
TCTTCCATAAAAAAAGCCTGACTCCACTTCCCGCGTTTACTGATTACTAGCGAAGCTGCGGGTGCATTTT
TTCAAGATAAAGGCATCCCCGATTATATTCTATACCGATGTGGATTGCGCATACTTTGTGAACAGAAAGT
GATAGCGTTGATGATTCTTCATTGGTCAGAAAATTATGAACGGTTTCTTCTATTTTGTCTCTATATACTA
CGTATAGGAAATGTTTACATTTTCGTATTGTTTTCGATTCACTCTATGAATAGTTCTTACTACAATTTTT
TTGTCTAAAGAGTAATACTAGAGATAAACATAAAAAATGTAGAGGTCGAGTTTAGATGCAAGTTCAAGGA
GCGAAAGGTGGATGGGTAGGTTATATAGGGATATAGCACAGAGATATATAGCAAAGAGATACTTTTGAGC
AATGTTTGTGGAAGCGGTATTCGCAATATTTTAGTAGCTCGTTACAGTCCGGTGCGTTTTTGGTTTTTTG
AAAGTGCGTCATCAGAGCGCTTTTGGTTTTCAAAAGCGCTCTGAAGTTCCTATACTTTCTAGCTAGAGAA
TAGGAACTTCCCGAGCGGCCGCGTGTTACAAGCTTGACTCCAGCGTAACTGGACTGCAATCAACTCACTG
GCTCACCTTCACGGGTGGGCCTTTCTTCGGTAGAAAATCAAAGGATCTTCTTGAGATCCTTTTTTTCTGC
GCGTAATCTGCTGCTTGCAAACAAAAAAACCACCGCTACCAGCGGTGGTTTGTTTGCCGGATCAAGAGCT
ACCAACTCTTTTTCCGAGGTAACTGGCTTCAGCAGAGCGCAGATACCAAATACTGTTCTTCTAGTGTAGC
CGTAGTTAGGCCACCACTTCAAGAACTCTGTAGCACCGCCTACATACCTCGCTCTGCTAATCCTGTTACC
AGTGGCTGCTGCCAGTGGCGATAAGTCGTGTCTTACCGGGTTGGACTCAAGACGATAGTTACCGGATAAG
GCGCAGCGGTCGGGCTGAACGGGGGGTTCGTGCACACAGCCCAGCTTGGAGCGAACGACCTACACCGAAC
TGAGATACCTACAGCGTGAGCTATGAGAAAGCGCCACGCTTCCCGAAGGGAGAAAGGCGGACAGGTATCC
GGTAAGCGGCAGGGTCGGAACAGGAGAGCGCACGAGGGAGCTTCCAGGGGTAAACGCCTGGTATCTTTAT
AGTCCTGTCGGGTTTCGCCACCTCTGACTTGAGCATCGATTTTTGTGATGCTCGTCAGGGGGGCGGAGCC
TATGGAAAAACGCCAGCAACGCAGAAAGGCCCACCCGAAGGTGAGCCAGGTGATTACATTTGGGCCCTCA
TCAGAGGTTTTCACCGTCATCACCGAAACGCGCGAGGCAGCTGCGGTAAAGCTCATCAGCGTGGTCGTGA
AGCGATTCACAGATGTCTGCCTGTTCATCCGCGTCCAGCTCGTTGAGTTTCTCCAGAAGCGTTAATGTCT
GGCTTCTGATAAAGCGGGCCATGTTAAGGGCGGTTTTTTCCTGTTTGGTCACTTACCAATGCTTAATCAG
TGAGGCACCTATCTCAGCGATCTGTCTATTTCGTTCATCCATAGTTGCCTGACTCCCCGTCGTGTAGATA
ACTACGATGCGGGAGGGCTTACCATCTGGCCCCAGTGCTGCAATGATACCGCGAGACCCACGCTCACCGG
CTCCAGATTTATCAGCAATAAACCAGCCAGCCGGGAGGGCCGAGCGCAGAAGTGATCCTGCAACTTTATC
CGCCTCCATCCAGTCTATTAATTGTTGCCGGGAAGCTAGAGTAAGTAGTTCGCCAGTTAATAGTTTGCGC
AACGTTGTTGCCATTGCTACAGGCATCGTGGTGTCACGCTCGTCGTTTGGTATGGCTTCATTCAGCTCCG
GTTCCCAACGATCAAGGCGAGTTACATGATCCCCCATGTTGTGCAAAAAAGCGGTTAGCTCCTTCGGTCC
TCCGATCGTTGCCAGAAGTAAGTTGGCCGCAGTGTTATCACTCATGGTTATGGCAGCACTGCATAATTCT
CTTACTGTCATGCCATCCGTGAGATGCTTTTCTGTGACTGGTGAGTACTCAACCAAGTCATTCTGAGAAT
AGTGTATGCGGCGACCGAGTTGCTCTTGCCCGGCGTCAATACGGGATAATACCGCGCCACATAGCAGAAC
TTTAAAAGTGCTCATCATTGGAAAACGTTCTTCGGGGCGTAAACTCTCAAGGATCTTACCGCTGTTGAGA
TCCAGTTCGATGTAACCCACTCGTGCACCCAACTGATCTTCAGCATCTTTTACTTTCACCAGCGTTTCTG
GGTGAGCAAAAACAGGAAGGCAAAATGCCGCAAAAAAGGGAATAAGGGCGACACGGAAATGTTGAATACT
CATTTTAGCTTCCTTAGCTCCTGAAAATCTCGATAACTCAAAAAATACGCCCGGTAGTGATCTTATTTCA
TTATGGTGAAAGTTGGAACCTCTTACGTGCCGATCAAGTCAAAAGCCTCCGGTCGGAGGCTTTTGACTTT
CTGCTATGGAGGTCAGGTATGATTTAAATGGTCAGTTAGA
